Addgene plasmid #15154: RCAS Cyp26 (CC#62)
Depositing lab: Connie Cepko. Depositing organization: Harvard Medical School. Publication: Retinoic acid regulates the expression of dorsoventral topographic guidance molecules in the chick retina. Sen J, Harpavat S, Peters MA, Cepko CL. Development. 2005 Dec . 132(23):5147-59. 10.1242/dev.02100 PubMed 16251210.
Backbone
  Vector backbone: RCASBP (B)
  Backbone size w/o insert (bp): 11600
  Vector type: Retroviral ; Avian expression
Growth in bacteria
  Bacterial resistance: Ampicillin, 100 μg/mL
  Growth temperature: 37°C
  Growth strain: DH5alpha
  Copy number: Unknown
Gene/Insert
  Gene/Insert name: Cyp26 (alt name: Cyp26A1)
  Species: G. gallus (chicken)
  Entrez Gene: CYP26A1 (a.k.a. CYP26A)
  Cloning method: Restriction Enzyme; 5′ cloning site ClaI (not destroyed); 3′ cloning site ClaI (not destroyed)
  Sequencing primers: 5′ n/a
Resource information
  A portion of this plasmid was derived from a plasmid made by: Cyp26 provided by Eric Swindell
Terms and licenses: Academic/Nonprofit Terms; Industry Terms: Not Available to Industry
How to cite: RCAS Cyp26 (CC#62) was a gift from Connie Cepko (Addgene plasmid # 15154 ; http://n2t.net/addgene:15154 ; RRID:Addgene_15154)
