[The description below was written by a language model from this plasmid's Addgene catalogue record.]
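Description:
RCAS Cyp26 (CC#62) is an avian retroviral expression plasmid built on the RCASBP(B) backbone, recorded as about 11.6 kb without the insert. RCAS vectors are replication-competent proviral constructs derived from avian Rous sarcoma virus: the LTRs drive transcription, the viral gag, pol and env genes are retained, and a foreign gene is placed at a ClaI site in the position once occupied by src, where it is expressed from a spliced, LTR-driven message. The "BP" designation refers to the Bryan high-titre polymerase variant, and "(B)" indicates a subgroup B envelope, which determines which avian cells can be infected. In bacteria the plasmid is selected with ampicillin. The copy number is listed as unknown, and no feature table is provided, so individual elements such as the bacterial origin cannot be confirmed from the record.

The insert is chicken Cyp26 (CYP26A1), cloned into ClaI sites at both ends, with both sites preserved. Because the same enzyme flanks the insert, orientation is not determined by the cloning scheme, and the record does not state it explicitly. CYP26A1 is a cytochrome P450 enzyme that degrades retinoic acid, so misexpressing it is a way to reduce local retinoic acid signalling. No epitope tags or reporters are recorded. Once introduced into permissive chicken cells, the provirus produces infectious virus that spreads through the tissue and gives widespread, stable transgene expression. The associated publication concerns retinoic acid regulation of dorsoventral topographic guidance molecules in the chick retina, which fits use of this construct for Cyp26 misexpression in the developing chick eye.
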