>Addgene plasmid #15154 | RCAS Cyp26 (CC#62) | addgene partial sequence | sequence record 21657 | RCAS-F 5'-ACATGGGTGGTGGTATAGCGCTTGCG-3'
GACAGCTATTGGTAATTGTGAAATACGCTTTTGTCTGTGTGCTGCAGGAGCTGAGCTGACTCTGCTGGTG
GCCTCGCGTACCACTGTGGCATCGATTCTAGACCACTGTGGCCAGGCGGTAGCTGGGACGTGCAGCCGAC
CACCATGGGCTTCTCCGCTCTGGTCGCCAGCGCCCTGTGCACCTTCCTGCTGCCCCTGCTGCTCTTCCTG
GCCGCCGTCCGGCTCTGGGACCTGTACTGCGCCAGCGGCCGCGACCCCAGCTGTCCGCTGCCGTTGCCCC
CGGGCACCATGGGGCTGCCCTTCTTCGGGGAGACGCTGCAGATGGTGCTGCAGCGGCGGAAATTCCTGCA
GATGAAGCGCAGGAAATACGGCTTCATCTACAAGACTCACCTCTTTGGGCGGCCCACTGTGCGGGTGATG
GGCGCTGAGAATGTGCGGCACATCCTGCTGGGCGAGCACCGCCTGGTCTCCGTGCAGTGGCCCGCCTCGG
TGCGCACCATCTTGGGCTCGGGCTGCCTCTCCAACCTTCACAACGGGCAGCACAAACACCGCAAAAAGGT
GATCATGCAGGCCTTCTCCCGGGACGCCCTGCAGCACTACGTGCCTGTCATCCAAGAGGGAGGTGAGTGC
CTGCCTGGCACAGTGGCTGGGTGCCGGGCCCTGCCTGCTGGTGTATCCCGAGGTGAAGCGCCTCATGTTC
CGCATCGCCATGCGCATCCTGCTGGGCTTCCAGCCCCG
